Addgene plasmid #48005: pICH47781
Purpose: (Empty Backbone)
Depositing lab: Sylvestre Marillonnet. Depositing organization: Leibniz Institute of Plant Biochemistry (IPB). Publication: A modular cloning system for standardized assembly of multigene constructs. Weber E, Engler C, Gruetzner R, Werner S, Marillonnet S. PLoS One. 2011 Feb 18;6(2):e16765. doi: 10.1371/journal.pone.0016765. PubMed 21364738.
Backbone
  Vector backbone: derived from pBIN19 and pUC19
  Backbone manufacturer: self-made
  Backbone size (bp): 4356
  Vector type: Unspecified
  Selectable markers: LacZ alpha
Growth in bacteria
  Bacterial resistance: Ampicillin, 100 μg/mL
  Growth temperature: 37°C
  Growth strain: DH10B
  Copy number: High Copy
Gene/Insert
  Gene/Insert name: None
Terms and licenses: Academic/Nonprofit Terms; Industry Terms: Not Available to Industry
Depositor comments: level 1 cloning vector, replicates in E.coli and Agrobacterium, binary vector for Agrobacterium T-DNA delivery to plant cells
How to cite: pICH47781 was a gift from Sylvestre Marillonnet (Addgene plasmid # 48005 ; http://n2t.net/addgene:48005 ; RRID:Addgene_48005)
