[The description below was written by a language model from this plasmid's Addgene catalogue record and pLannotate feature annotations shown in this document.]
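Description:
pICH47781 is an empty level 1 acceptor vector from the Modular Cloning (MoClo) system for standardized assembly of multigene constructs. It carries no insert. The depositor describes it as a self-made backbone derived from pBIN19 and pUC19 that works as a binary vector, replicating in both E. coli and Agrobacterium and delivering T-DNA to plant cells. The feature table fits this description. A high-copy ColE1/pUC-type origin supports propagation in E. coli. The incP oriV origin together with the trfA replication initiator gene provides the broad-host-range replication needed in Agrobacterium. Bacterial selection is through the bla gene (AmpR) under its own promoter, which confers ampicillin/carbenicillin resistance. Short annotated fragments of tetR, lacI and the pBR322 bom region appear to be remnants of the parental plasmids rather than functional elements.

The cloning region lies between the nopaline C58-type right and left T-DNA border repeats on the circular map. It holds a lacZα cassette consisting of the CAP binding site, lac promoter, lac operator, a pUC18/19-type multiple cloning site and the lacZα fragment. This cassette, listed as the selectable marker, is a blue/white screening marker: replacing it with assembled DNA removes α-complementation, so colonies carrying an insert can be told apart from those with the empty vector. No plant selectable marker, plant promoter or reporter is annotated, so any plant-active elements must come from the inserted parts. The record does not state which type IIS restriction sites or fusion overhangs flank the cassette, or which position this vector occupies within the level 1 series. The catalogue backbone size (4356 bp) is smaller than the deposited full sequence (4,968 nt), and the record does not explain the difference.
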