Features (pLannotate 1.2.2; 15 found; start..end, strand, type, name):
     76..100     -  misc_feature   LB T-DNA repeat: left border repeat from nopaline C58 T-DNA
    192..823     +  rep_origin     oriV: incP origin of replication
    910..1014    +  promoter       AmpR promoter: bla
   1015..1875    +  CDS            AmpR: β-lactamase; bla; confers resistance to ampicillin, carbenicillin, and related antibiotics
   2046..2634    +  rep_origin     ori: high-copy-number ColE1/pMB1/pBR322/pUC origin of replication
   2970..4115    +  CDS            trfA: TRFA_ECOLX - Experimental evidence at protein level: Swiss-Prot protein existence level 1. Also involved in plasmid copy number control, promoting intermolecular coupling of protein bound iterons at oriV, which inhibits replication initiation. From Escherichia coli.
   4142..4162    +  CDS            TetR (fragment): tetracycline resistance regulatory protein; tetR
   4274..4298    -  misc_feature   RB T-DNA repeat: right border repeat from nopaline C58 T-DNA
   4431..4530    +  misc_feature   bom (fragment): basis of mobility region from pBR322
   4536..4693    -  CDS            lacZα (fragment): LacZα fragment of β-galactosidase; lacZ fragment
   4690..4746    +  misc_feature   MCS: pUC18/19 multiple cloning site
   4783..4799    -  protein_bind   lac operator: The lac repressor binds to the lac operator to inhibit transcription in E. coli. This inhibition can be relieved by adding lactose or isopropyl-β-D-thiogalactopyranoside (IPTG). lac repressor encoded by lacI
   4807..4837    -  promoter       lac promoter: promoter for the E. coli lac operon
   4852..4873    -  protein_bind   CAP binding site: CAP binding activates transcription in the presence of cAMP. E. coli catabolite activator protein
   4886..4928    -  CDS            lacI (fragment): lac repressor; lacI; The lac repressor binds to the lac operator to inhibit transcription in E. coli. This inhibition can be relieved by adding lactose or isopropyl-β-D-thiogalactopyranoside (IPTG).
>Addgene plasmid #48005 | pICH47781 | depositor full sequence | sequence record 69005 | Full Sequence
GTGGGGCCCACTGCATCCACCCCAGTACATTAAAAACGTCCGCAATGTGTTATTAAGTTGTCTAAGCGTC
AATTTGTTTACACCACAATATATCCTGCCACCAGCCAGCCAACAGCTCCCCGACCGGCAGCTCGGCACAA
AATCACCACTCGATACAGGCAGCCCATCAGTCAGATCAGGATCTCCTTTGCGACGCTCACCGGGCTGGTT
GCCCTCGCCGCTGGGCTGGCGGCCGTCTATGGCCCTGCAAACGCGCCAGAAACGCCGTCGAAGCCGTGTG
CGAGACACCGCGGCCGCCGGCGTTGTGGATACCTCGCGGAAAACTTGGCCCTCACTGACAGATGAGGGGC
GGACGTTGACACTTGAGGGGCCGACTCACCCGGCGCGGCGTTGACAGATGAGGGGCAGGCTCGATTTCGG
CCGGCGACGTGGAGCTGGCCAGCCTCGCAAATCGGCGAAAACGCCTGATTTTACGCGAGTTTCCCACAGA
TGATGTGGACAAGCCTGGGGATAAGTGCCCTGCGGTATTGACACTTGAGGGGCGCGACTACTGACAGATG
AGGGGCGCGATCCTTGACACTTGAGGGGCAGAGTGCTGACAGATGAGGGGCGCACCTATTGACATTTGAG
GGGCTGTCCACAGGCAGAAAATCCAGCATTTGCAAGGGTTTCCGCCCGTTTTTCGGCCACCGCTAACCTG
TCTTTTAACCTGCTTTTAAACCAATATTTATAAACCTTGTTTTTAACCAGGGCTGCGCCCTGTGCGCGTG
ACCGCGCACGCCGAAGGGGGGTGCCCCCCCTTCTCGAACCCTCCCGGCCCGCTAACGCGGGCCTCCCATC
CCCCCAGGGGCTGCGCCCCTCGGCCGCGAACGGCCTCACCCCAAAAATGGCAGCGCTGGCCAATTCGTGC
GCGGAACCCCTATTTGTTTATTTTTCTAAATACATTCAAATATGTATCCGCTCATGAGACAATAACCCTG
ATAAATGCTTCAATAATATTGAAAAAGGAAGAGTATGAGTATTCAACATTTCCGTGTCGCCCTTATTCCC
TTTTTTGCGGCATTTTGCCTTCCTGTTTTTGCTCACCCAGAAACGCTGGTGAAAGTAAAAGATGCTGAAG
ATCAGTTGGGTGCACGAGTGGGTTACATCGAACTGGATCTCAACAGCGGTAAGATCCTTGAGAGTTTTCG
CCCCGAAGAACGTTTTCCAATGATGAGCACTTTTAAAGTTCTGCTATGTGGCGCGGTATTATCCCGTATT
GACGCCGGGCAAGAGCAACTCGGTCGCCGCATACACTATTCTCAGAATGACTTGGTTGAGTACTCACCAG
TCACAGAAAAGCATCTTACGGATGGCATGACAGTAAGAGAATTATGCAGTGCTGCCATAACCATGAGTGA
TAACACTGCGGCCAACTTACTTCTGACAACGATCGGAGGACCGAAGGAGCTAACCGCTTTTTTGCACAAC
ATGGGGGATCATGTAACTCGCCTTGATCGTTGGGAACCGGAGCTGAATGAAGCCATACCAAACGACGAGC
GTGACACCACGATGCCTGTAGCAATGGCAACAACGTTGCGCAAACTATTAACTGGCGAACTACTTACTCT
AGCTTCCCGGCAACAATTAATAGACTGGATGGAGGCGGATAAAGTTGCAGGACCACTTCTGCGCTCGGCC
CTTCCGGCTGGCTGGTTTATTGCTGATAAATCTGGAGCCGGTGAGCGTGGTTCTCGCGGTATCATTGCAG
CACTGGGGCCAGATGGTAAGCCCTCCCGTATCGTAGTTATCTACACGACGGGGAGTCAGGCAACTATGGA
TGAACGAAATAGACAGATCGCTGAGATAGGTGCCTCACTGATTAAGCATTGGTAACTGTCAGACCAAGTT
TACTCATATATACTTTAGATTGATTTAAAACTTCATTTTTAATTTAAAAGGATCTAGGTGAAGATCCTTT
TTGATAATCTCATGACCAAAATCCCTTAACGTGAGTTTTCGTTCCACTGAGCGTCAGACCCCGTAGAAAA
GATCAAAGGATCTTCTTGAGATCCTTTTTTTCTGCGCGTAATCTGCTGCTTGCAAACAAAAAAACCACCG
CTACCAGCGGTGGTTTGTTTGCCGGATCAAGAGCTACCAACTCTTTTTCCGAAGGTAACTGGCTTCAGCA
GAGCGCAGATACCAAATACTGTCCTTCTAGTGTAGCCGTAGTTAGGCCACCACTTCAAGAACTCTGTAGC
ACCGCCTACATACCTCGCTCTGCTAATCCTGTTACCAGTGGCTGCTGCCAGTGGCGATAAGTCGTGTCTT
ACCGGGTTGGACTCAAGACGATAGTTACCGGATAAGGCGCAGCGGTCGGGCTGAACGGGGGGTTCGTGCA
CACAGCCCAGCTTGGAGCGAACGACCTACACCGAACTGAGATACCTACAGCGTGAGCTATGAGAAAGCGC
CACGCTTCCCGAAGGGAGAAAGGCGGACAGGTATCCGGTAAGCGGCAGGGTCGGAACAGGAGAGCGCACG
AGGGAGCTTCCAGGGGGAAACGCCTGGTATCTTTATAGTCCTGTCGGGTTTCGCCACCTCTGACTTGAGC
GTCGATTTTTGTGATGCTCGTCAGGGGGGCGGAGCCTATGGAAAAACGCCAGCAACGCGGCCTTTTTACG
GTTCCTGGCAGATCCTAGATGTGGCGCAACGATGCCGGCGACAAGCAGGAGCGCACCGACTTCTTCCGCA
TCAAGTGTTTTGGCTCTCAGGCCGAGGCCCACGGCAAGTATTTGGGCAAGGGGTCGCTGGTATTCGTGCA
GGGCAAGATTCGGAATACCAAGTACGAGAAGGACGGCCAGACGGTCTACGGGACCGACTTCATTGCCGAT
AAGGTGGATTATCTGGACACCAAGGCACCAGGCGGGTCAAATCAGGAATAAGGGCACATTGCCCCGGCGT
GAGTCGGGGCAATCCCGCAAGGAGGGTGAATGAATCGGACGTTTGACCGGAAGGCATACAGGCAAGAACT
GATCGACGCGGGGTTTTCCGCCGAGGATGCCGAAACCATCGCAAGCCGCACCGTCATGCGTGCGCCCCGC
GAAACCTTCCAGTCCGTCGGCTCGATGGTCCAGCAAGCTACGGCCAAGATCGAGCGCGACAGCGTGCAAC
TGGCTCCCCCTGCCCTGCCCGCGCCATCGGCCGCCGTGGAGCGTTCGCGTCGTCTTGAACAGGAGGCGGC
AGGTTTGGCGAAGTCGATGACCATCGACACGCGAGGAACTATGACGACCAAGAAGCGAAAAACCGCCGGC
GAGGACCTGGCAAAACAGGTCAGCGAGGCCAAGCAGGCCGCGTTGCTGAAACACACGAAGCAGCAGATCA
AGGAAATGCAGCTTTCCTTGTTCGATATTGCGCCGTGGCCGGACACGATGCGAGCGATGCCAAACGACAC
GGCCCGCTCTGCCCTGTTCACCACGCGCAACAAGAAAATCCCGCGCGAGGCGCTGCAAAACAAGGTCATT
TTCCACGTCAACAAGGACGTGAAGATCACCTACACCGGCGTCGAGCTGCGGGCCGACGATGACGAACTGG
TGTGGCAGCAGGTGTTGGAGTACGCGAAGCGCACCCCTATCGGCGAGCCGATCACCTTCACGTTCTACGA
GCTTTGCCAGGACCTGGGCTGGTCGATCAATGGCCGGTATTACACGAAGGCCGAGGAATGCCTGTCGCGC
CTACAGGCGACGGCGATGGGCTTCACGTCCGACCGCGTTGGGCACCTGGAATCGGTGTCGCTGCTGCACC
GCTTCCGCGTCCTGGACCGTGGCAAGAAAACGTCCCGTTGCCAGGTCCTGATCGACGAGGAAATCGTCGT
GCTGTTTGCTGGCGACCACTACACGAAATTCATATGGGAGAAGTACCGCAAGCTGTCGCCGACGGCCCGA
CGGATGTTCGACTATTTCAGCTCGCACCGGGAGCCGTACCCGCTCAAGCTGGAAACCTTCCGCCTCATGT
GCGGATCGGATTCCACCCGCGTGAAGAAGTGGCGCGAGCAGGTCGGCGAAGCCTGCGAAGAGTTGCGAGG
CAGCGGCCTGGTGGAACACGCCTGGGTCAATGATGACCTGGTGCATTGCAAACGCTAGGGCCTTGTGGGG
TCAGTTCCGGCTGGGGGTTCAGCAGCCAGCGCCTGATCTGGGGAACCCTGTGGTTGGCATGCACATACAA
ATGGACGAACGGATAAACCTTTTCACGCCCTTTTAAATATCCGATTATTCTAATAAACGCTCTTTTCTCT
TAGGTTTACCCGCCAATATATCCTGTCAAACACTGATAGTTTAAACCACTTCGTGCAGAAGACAAGCTCA
GCGTGAGACCGTCACAGCTTGTCTGTAAGCGGATGCCGGGAGCAGACAAGCCCGTCAGGGCGCGTCAGCG
GGTGTTGGCGGGTGTCGGGGCTGGCTTAACTATGCGGCATCAGAGCAGATTGTACTGAGAGTGCACCATA
TGCGGTGTGAAATACCGCACAGATGCGTAAGGAGAAAATACCGCATCAGGCGCCATTCGCCATTCAGGCT
GCGCAACTGTTGGGAAGGGCGATCGGTGCGGGCCTCTTCGCTATTACGCCAGCTGGCGAAAGGGGGATGT
GCTGCAAGGCGATTAAGTTGGGTAACGCCAGGGTTTTCCCAGTCACGACGTTGTAAAACGACGGCCAGTG
AATTCGAGCTCGGTACCCGGGGATCCTCTAGAGTCGACCTGCAGGCATGCAAGCTTGGCGTAATCATGGT
CATAGCTGTTTCCTGTGTGAAATTGTTATCCGCTCACAATTCCACACAACATACGAGCCGGAAGCATAAA
GTGTAAAGCCTGGGGTGCCTAATGAGTGAGCTAACTCACATTAATTGCGTTGCGCTCACTGCCCGCTTTC
CAGTCGGCAAACCTGTCGTGCCAGCTGCGGTCTCACTCCCTCGAGGAATTCCACATTGTCTTCACAGA
