>Addgene plasmid #48005 | pICH47781 | addgene partial sequence | sequence record 73498 | RB-F1 5'-ggataaaccttttcacgccc-3'
TTCTAATAAACGCTCTTTTCTCTTAGGTTTACCCGCCAATATATCCTGTCAAACACTGATAGTTTAAACC
ACTTCGTGCAGAAGACAAGCTCAGCGTGAGACCGTCACAGCTTGTCTGTAAGCGGATGCCGGGAGCAGAC
AAGCCCGTCAGGGCGCGTCAGCGGGTGTTGGCGGGTGTCGGGGCTGGCTTAACTATGCGGCATCAGAGCA
GATTGTACTGAGAGTGCACCATATGCGGTGTGAAATACCGCACAGATGCGTAAGGAGAAAATACCGCATC
AGGCGCCATTCGCCATTCAGGCTGCGCAACTGTTGGGAAGGGCGATCGGTGCGGGCCTCTTCGCTATTAC
GCCAGCTGGCGAAAGGGGGATGTGCTGCAAGGCGATTAAGTTGGGTAACGCCAGGGTTTTCCCAGTCACG
ACGTTGTAAAACGACGGCCAGTGAATTCGAGCTCGGTACCCGGGGATCCTCTAGAGTCGACCTGCAGGCA
TGCAAGCTTGGCGTAATCATGGTCATAGCTGTTTCCTGTGTGAAATTGTTATCCGCTCACAATTCCACAC
AACATACGAGCCGGAAGCATAAAGTGTAAAGCCTGGGGTGCCTAATGAGTGAGCTAACTCACATTAATTG
CGTTGCGCTCACTGCCCGCTTTCCAGTCGGGAAACCTGTCGTGCCAGCTGCGGTCTCACTCCCTCGAGGA
ATTCCACATTGTCTTCACAGAGTGGGGCCCACTGCATCCACCCCAGTACATTAAAAACGTCCGCAATGTG
TTATTAAGTTGTCTAAGCGTCAATTTGTTTACACCACAATATATCCTGCCACCAGCCAGCCAACAGCTCC
CCGACCGGCAGCTCGGCACAAAATCACCACTCGATACAGGCAGCCCATCAGTCAGATCAGGATCTCCTTT
GCGACGCTCACCGGGCTGGTTGCCCTCGCCGCTGGGCTGGCGGCCGTCTATGGCCCTGCAAACGCGCCAG
AAACGCCGTCGA
